Addgene plasmid #194632: pVY-18 TC-sfGFP
Purpose: fluorescent protein with tetracysteine tag
Depositing lab: Allie Obermeyer. Depositing organization: Columbia University. Publication: Intracellular phase separation of globular proteins facilitated by short cationic peptides. Yeong V, Wang JW, Horn JM, Obermeyer AC. Nat Commun. 2022 Dec 22;13(1):7882. doi: 10.1038/s41467-022-35529-2. PubMed 36550144.
Backbone
  Vector backbone: pETDuet
  Total vector size (bp): 5894
  Vector type: Bacterial Expression
Growth in bacteria
  Bacterial resistance: Ampicillin, 100 μg/mL
  Growth temperature: 37°C
  Growth strain: DH5alpha
  Copy number: High Copy
Gene/Insert
  Gene/Insert name: tetracysteine-sfGFP (alt name: TC-sfGFP)
  Promoter: T7
  Tag / fusion protein: MGCCPGCCGGA (N terminal on insert)
  Cloning method: Gibson Cloning
  Sequencing primers: 5′ T7; 3′ T7-term
Terms and licenses: Academic/Nonprofit Terms; Industry Terms: Not Available to Industry
Depositor comments: Please visit https://www.biorxiv.org/content/10.1101/2021.07.08.450573v1 for bioRxiv preprint.
How to cite: pVY-18 TC-sfGFP was a gift from Allie Obermeyer (Addgene plasmid # 194632 ; http://n2t.net/addgene:194632 ; RRID:Addgene_194632)
