[The description below was written by a language model from this plasmid's Addgene catalogue record and pLannotate feature annotations shown in this document.]
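Description:
pVY-18 TC-sfGFP is a bacterial expression plasmid of about 5.9 kb built on the pETDuet backbone, made by Gibson cloning to produce superfolder GFP carrying a short N-terminal tetracysteine tag. It is maintained in E. coli through a ColE1/pBR322-type origin and selected with ampicillin via the β-lactamase gene. The backbone also retains the rop gene and bom region of pBR322; the catalogue lists the plasmid as high copy, although rop is normally associated with reduced copy number. An f1 phage origin and some remnant tetracycline-resistance fragments are also annotated, the latter being non-functional backbone leftovers.

The expression cassette follows the standard pET design. A T7 promoter immediately followed by a lac operator drives transcription, a phage T7 gene 10 ribosome binding site directs translation, and a T7 terminator closes the unit. A plasmid-borne lacI gene with its own promoter supplies repressor, so expression depends on a host providing T7 RNA polymerase and is induced with IPTG. The annotated sfGFP coding region begins a short distance downstream of the ribosome binding site, consistent with the small tetracysteine motif preceding it. Only one T7 cassette is annotated, rather than the two of the parental Duet vector. Fragments of an S-tag and a gene 10-derived sequence lie downstream of sfGFP, but the record does not indicate whether they are translated as part of the protein.

Tetracysteine motifs are commonly used as binding sites for biarsenical dyes, giving a second labelling option alongside the intrinsic green fluorescence. The stated purpose is simply a fluorescent protein with a tetracysteine tag, deposited with a study of intracellular phase separation of globular proteins facilitated by short cationic peptides.
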