Features (pLannotate 1.2.2; 19 found; start..end, strand, type, name):
    174..365     -  CDS            rop: Rop protein, which maintains plasmids at low copy number; rop
    382..762     +  CDS            YPB1_ECOLX: Protein predicted: Swiss-Prot protein existence level 4. From Escherichia coli.
    824..888     -  CDS            TcR (fragment): tetracycline efflux protein; tet; confers resistance to tetracycline
    903..924     -  protein_bind   CAP binding site: CAP binding activates transcription in the presence of cAMP. E. coli catabolite activator protein
    937..2019    -  CDS            lacI: lac repressor; lacI; The lac repressor binds to the lac operator to inhibit transcription in E. coli. This inhibition can be relieved by adding lactose or isopropyl-β-D-thiogalactopyranoside (IPTG).
   2020..2097    -  promoter       lacI promoter: lacI
   2105..2384    -  CDS            TcR (fragment): tetracycline efflux protein; tet; confers resistance to tetracycline
   2410..2428    +  promoter       T7 promoter: promoter for bacteriophage T7 RNA polymerase
   2429..2453    +  protein_bind   lac operator: The lac repressor binds to the lac operator to inhibit transcription in E. coli. This inhibition can be relieved by adding lactose or isopropyl-β-D-thiogalactopyranoside (IPTG). lac repressor encoded by lacI
   2468..2490    +  RBS            RBS: efficient ribosome binding site from bacteriophage T7 gene 10 (Olins and Rangwala, 1989)
   2530..3240    +  CDS            Superfolder GFP: Superfolder GFP is a basic (constitutively fluorescent) green fluorescent protein published in 2005, derived from Aequorea victoria. It is reported to be a very rapidly-maturing weak dimer.
   3268..3309    +  CDS            S-Tag (fragment): affinity and epitope tag derived from pancreatic ribonuclease A
   3339..3356    +  CDS            SET1 (fragment): solubility-enhancement tag derived from T7 phage gene 10B
   3364..3411    +  terminator     T7 terminator: transcription terminator for bacteriophage T7 RNA polymerase
   3448..3903    +  rep_origin     f1 ori (sequence partly withheld): f1 bacteriophage origin of replication; arrow indicates direction of (+) strand synthesis
   4018..4878    -  CDS            AmpR: β-lactamase; bla; confers resistance to ampicillin, carbenicillin, and related antibiotics
   4879..4971    -  promoter       AmpR promoter: bla
   5052..5640    +  rep_origin     ori: high-copy-number ColE1/pMB1/pBR322/pUC origin of replication
   5826..72      -  misc_feature   bom (across the origin): basis of mobility region from pBR322
>Addgene plasmid #194632 | pVY-18 TC-sfGFP | addgene full sequence | sequence record 382964 | Addgene NGS Result
AATCTGCTCTGATGCCGCATAGTTAAGCCAGTATACACTCCGCTATCGCTACGTGACTGGGTCATGGCTG
CGCCCCGACACCCGCCAACACCCGCTGACGCGCCCTGACGGGCTTGTCTGCTCCCGGCATCCGCTTACAG
ACAAGCTGTGACCGTCTCCGGGAGCTGCATGTGTCAGAGGTTTTCACCGTCATCACCGAAACGCGCGAGG
CAGCTGCGGTAAAGCTCATCAGCGTGGTCGTGAAGCGATTCACAGATGTCTGCCTGTTCATCCGCGTCCA
GCTCGTTGAGTTTCTCCAGAAGCGTTAATGTCTGGCTTCTGATAAAGCGGGCCATGTTAAGGGCGGTTTT
TTCCTGTTTGGTCACTGATGCCTCCGTGTAAGGGGGATTTCTGTTCATGGGGGTAATGATACCGATGAAA
CGAGAGAGGATGCTCACGATACGGGTTACTGATGATGAACATGCCCGGTTACTGGAACGTTGTGAGGGTA
AACAACTGGCGGTATGGATGCGGCGGGACCAGAGAAAAATCACTCAGGGTCAATGCCAGCGCTTCGTTAA
TACAGATGTAGGTGTTCCACAGGGTAGCCAGCAGCATCCTGCGATGCAGATCCGGAACATAATGGTGCAG
GGCGCTGACTTCCGCGTTTCCAGACTTTACGAAACACGGAAACCGAAGACCATTCATGTTGTTGCTCAGG
TCGCAGACGTTTTGCAGCAGCAGTCGCTTCACGTTCGCTCGCGTATCGGTGATTCATTCTGCTAACCAGT
AAGGCAACCCCGCCAGCCTAGCCGGGTCCTCAACGACAGGAGCACGATCATGCTAGTCATGCCCCGCGCC
CACCGGAAGGAGCTGACTGGGTTGAAGGCTCTCAAGGGCATCGGTCGAGATCCCGGTGCCTAATGAGTGA
GCTAACTTACATTAATTGCGTTGCGCTCACTGCCCGCTTTCCAGTCGGGAAACCTGTCGTGCCAGCTGCA
TTAATGAATCGGCCAACGCGCGGGGAGAGGCGGTTTGCGTATTGGGCGCCAGGGTGGTTTTTCTTTTCAC
CAGTGAGACGGGCAACAGCTGATTGCCCTTCACCGCCTGGCCCTGAGAGAGTTGCAGCAAGCGGTCCACG
CTGGTTTGCCCCAGCAGGCGAAAATCCTGTTTGATGGTGGTTAACGGCGGGATATAACATGAGCTGTCTT
CGGTATCGTCGTATCCCACTACCGAGATGTCCGCACCAACGCGCAGCCCGGACTCGGTAATGGCGCGCAT
TGCGCCCAGCGCCATCTGATCGTTGGCAACCAGCATCGCAGTGGGAACGATGCCCTCATTCAGCATTTGC
ATGGTTTGTTGAAAACCGGACATGGCACTCCAGTCGCCTTCCCGTTCCGCTATCGGCTGAATTTGATTGC
GAGTGAGATATTTATGCCAGCCAGCCAGACGCAGACGCGCCGAGACAGAACTTAATGGGCCCGCTAACAG
CGCGATTTGCTGGTGACCCAATGCGACCAGATGCTCCACGCCCAGTCGCGTACCGTCTTCATGGGAGAAA
ATAATACTGTTGATGGGTGTCTGGTCAGAGACATCAAGAAATAACGCCGGAACATTAGTGCAGGCAGCTT
CCACAGCAATGGCATCCTGGTCATCCAGCGGATAGTTAATGATCAGCCCACTGACGCGTTGCGCGAGAAG
ATTGTGCACCGCCGCTTTACAGGCTTCGACGCCGCTTCGTTCTACCATCGACACCACCACGCTGGCACCC
AGTTGATCGGCGCGAGATTTAATCGCCGCGACAATTTGCGACGGCGCGTGCAGGGCCAGACTGGAGGTGG
CAACGCCAATCAGCAACGACTGTTTGCCCGCCAGTTGTTGTGCCACGCGGTTGGGAATGTAATTCAGCTC
CGCCATCGCCGCTTCCACTTTTTCCCGCGTTTTCGCAGAAACGTGGCTGGCCTGGTTCACCACGCGGGAA
ACGGTCTGATAAGAGACACCGGCATACTCTGCGACATCGTATAACGTTACTGGTTTCACATTCACCACCC
TGAATTGACTCTCTTCCGGGCGCTATCATGCCATACCGCGAAAGGTTTTGCGCCATTCGATGGTGTCCGG
GATCTCGACGCTCTCCCTTATGCGACTCCTGCATTAGGAAGCAGCCCAGTAGTAGGTTGAGGCCGTTGAG
CACCGCCGCCGCAAGGAATGGTGCATGCAAGGAGATGGCGCCCAACAGTCCCCCGGCCACGGGGCCTGCC
ACCATACCCACGCCGAAACAAGCGCTCATGAGCCCGAAGTGGCGAGCCCGATCTTCCCCATCGGTGATGT
CGGCGATATAGGCGCCAGCAACCGCACCTGTGGCGCCGGTGATGCCGGCCACGATGCGTCCGGCGTAGAG
GATCGAGATCGATCTCGATCCCGCGAAATTAATACGACTCACTATAGGGGAATTGTGAGCGGATAACAAT
TCCCCTCTAGAAATAATTTTGTTTAACTTTAAGAAGGAGATATACCATGGGTTGTTGCCCTGGGTGTTGT
GGTGGCGCTAGCAAAGGTGAAGAGCTGTTTACGGGTGTAGTACCGATCTTAGTGGAATTAGACGGCGACG
TGAACGGTCACAAATTTAGCGTGCGCGGCGAAGGCGAAGGTGACGCTACCAATGGTAAATTGACCCTGAA
GTTTATTTGCACAACAGGCAAATTACCCGTTCCGTGGCCCACCTTAGTGACCACCCTGACCTATGGCGTT
CAGTGCTTCAGTCGTTACCCAGATCATATGAAACAACACGATTTTTTCAAATCAGCCATGCCTGAAGGAT
ATGTTCAAGAGCGTACAATCAGCTTCAAGGACGATGGCACCTATAAAACGCGTGCGGAAGTGAAATTTGA
AGGCGACACATTAGTAAACCGTATCGAACTGAAAGGTATCGACTTCAAAGAAGACGGCAACATTTTAGGC
CATAAGCTGGAATATAACTTTAATTCTCATAACGTGTATATTACGGCCGATAAACAGAAAAACGGTATCA
AGGCAAATTTCAAAATTCGCCATAACGTGGAAGACGGCAGCGTTCAATTAGCGGATCATTATCAACAAAA
CACGCCGATTGGTGACGGGCCTGTACTGTTACCTGACAACCACTACCTGAGCACCCAGTCAGCACTGAGC
AAAGATCCGAACGAAAAACGCGATCACATGGTTCTGTTAGAATTCGTGACCGCTGCAGGCATTACTCACG
GAATGGACGAACTCTACAAGTAATAATGAGGTACCCTCGAGTCTGGTAAAGAAACCGCTGCTGCGAAATT
TGAACGCCAGCACATGGACTCGTCTACTAGCGCAGCTTAATTAACCTAGGCTGCTGCCACCGCTGAGCAA
TAACTAGCATAACCCCTTGGGGCCTCTAAACGGGTCTTGAGGGGTTTTTTGCTGAAAGGAGGAACTATAT
CCGGATTGGCGAATGGG
[124 nt withheld, positions 3448-3571]
C
[91 nt withheld, positions 3573-3663]
A
[49 nt withheld, positions 3665-3713]
CCTTTGACGTTGGAGTCCACGTTCTTT
[37 nt withheld, positions 3741-3777]
ACCCTATCTCGGTCTATTCTTTTGATTTATAAGGGATTTTGCCGATTTCGGCCTATTGGTTAAAAAATGA
GCTGATTTAACAAAAATTTAACGCGAATTTTAACAAAATATTAACGTTTACAATTTCTGGCGGCACGATG
GCATGAGATTATCAAAAAGGATCTTCACCTAGATCCTTTTAAATTAAAAATGAAGTTTTAAATCAATCTA
AAGTATATATGAGTAAACTTGGTCTGACAGTTACCAATGCTTAATCAGTGAGGCACCTATCTCAGCGATC
TGTCTATTTCGTTCATCCATAGTTGCCTGACTCCCCGTCGTGTAGATAACTACGATACGGGAGGGCTTAC
CATCTGGCCCCAGTGCTGCAATGATACCGCGAGACCCACGCTCACCGGCTCCAGATTTATCAGCAATAAA
CCAGCCAGCCGGAAGGGCCGAGCGCAGAAGTGGTCCTGCAACTTTATCCGCCTCCATCCAGTCTATTAAT
TGTTGCCGGGAAGCTAGAGTAAGTAGTTCGCCAGTTAATAGTTTGCGCAACGTTGTTGCCATTGCTACAG
GCATCGTGGTGTCACGCTCGTCGTTTGGTATGGCTTCATTCAGCTCCGGTTCCCAACGATCAAGGCGAGT
TACATGATCCCCCATGTTGTGCAAAAAAGCGGTTAGCTCCTTCGGTCCTCCGATCGTTGTCAGAAGTAAG
TTGGCCGCAGTGTTATCACTCATGGTTATGGCAGCACTGCATAATTCTCTTACTGTCATGCCATCCGTAA
GATGCTTTTCTGTGACTGGTGAGTACTCAACCAAGTCATTCTGAGAATAGTGTATGCGGCGACCGAGTTG
CTCTTGCCCGGCGTCAATACGGGATAATACCGCGCCACATAGCAGAACTTTAAAAGTGCTCATCATTGGA
AAACGTTCTTCGGGGCGAAAACTCTCAAGGATCTTACCGCTGTTGAGATCCAGTTCGATGTAACCCACTC
GTGCACCCAACTGATCTTCAGCATCTTTTACTTTCACCAGCGTTTCTGGGTGAGCAAAAACAGGAAGGCA
AAATGCCGCAAAAAAGGGAATAAGGGCGACACGGAAATGTTGAATACTCATACTCTTCCTTTTTCAATCA
TGATTGAAGCATTTATCAGGGTTATTGTCTCATGAGCGGATACATATTTGAATGTATTTAGAAAAATAAA
CAAATAGGTCATGACCAAAATCCCTTAACGTGAGTTTTCGTTCCACTGAGCGTCAGACCCCGTAGAAAAG
ATCAAAGGATCTTCTTGAGATCCTTTTTTTCTGCGCGTAATCTGCTGCTTGCAAACAAAAAAACCACCGC
TACCAGCGGTGGTTTGTTTGCCGGATCAAGAGCTACCAACTCTTTTTCCGAAGGTAACTGGCTTCAGCAG
AGCGCAGATACCAAATACTGTCCTTCTAGTGTAGCCGTAGTTAGGCCACCACTTCAAGAACTCTGTAGCA
CCGCCTACATACCTCGCTCTGCTAATCCTGTTACCAGTGGCTGCTGCCAGTGGCGATAAGTCGTGTCTTA
CCGGGTTGGACTCAAGACGATAGTTACCGGATAAGGCGCAGCGGTCGGGCTGAACGGGGGGTTCGTGCAC
ACAGCCCAGCTTGGAGCGAACGACCTACACCGAACTGAGATACCTACAGCGTGAGCTATGAGAAAGCGCC
ACGCTTCCCGAAGGGAGAAAGGCGGACAGGTATCCGGTAAGCGGCAGGGTCGGAACAGGAGAGCGCACGA
GGGAGCTTCCAGGGGGAAACGCCTGGTATCTTTATAGTCCTGTCGGGTTTCGCCACCTCTGACTTGAGCG
TCGATTTTTGTGATGCTCGTCAGGGGGGCGGAGCCTATGGAAAAACGCCAGCAACGCGGCCTTTTTACGG
TTCCTGGCCTTTTGCTGGCCTTTTGCTCACATGTTCTTTCCTGCGTTATCCCCTGATTCTGTGGATAACC
GTATTACCGCCTTTGAGTGAGCTGATACCGCTCGCCGCAGCCGAACGACCGAGCGCAGCGAGTCAGTGAG
CGAGGAAGCGGAAGAGCGCCTGATGCGGTATTTTCTCCTTACGCATCTGTGCGGTATTTCACACCGCAAT
GGTGCACTCTCAGTAC
